Addgene plasmid #129845: pRDAX-342 N-Tag UnaG[1] L32 {Esp3I(2x)} EBPF2
Purpose: PPI (BiFC/TriFC) assay vector
Depositing lab: Gary Lewin. Depositing organization: Max-Delbrueck-Centrum fuer Molekulare Medizin (MDC).
Backbone
  Vector backbone: custom built
  Vector type: Mammalian Expression
Growth in bacteria
  Bacterial resistance: Ampicillin, 100 μg/mL
  Growth temperature: 37°C
  Growth strain: DH5alpha
  Copy number: High Copy
Gene/Insert
  Gene/Insert name: UnaG
  Species: M. musculus (mouse)
  Cloning method: Restriction Enzyme; 5′ cloning site unknown (unknown if destroyed); 3′ cloning site unknown (unknown if destroyed)
Terms and licenses: Academic/Nonprofit Terms; Industry Terms: Not Available to Industry
How to cite: pRDAX-342 N-Tag UnaG[1] L32 {Esp3I(2x)} EBPF2 was a gift from Gary Lewin (Addgene plasmid # 129845 ; http://n2t.net/addgene:129845 ; RRID:Addgene_129845)
