[The description below was written by a language model from this plasmid's Addgene catalogue record and pLannotate feature annotations shown in this document.]
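Description:
pRDAX-342 N-Tag UnaG[1] L32 {Esp3I(2x)} EBPF2 is a custom-built mammalian expression plasmid of about 6.3 kb, designed as an acceptor vector for protein–protein interaction assays based on bimolecular or trimolecular fluorescence complementation (BiFC/TriFC). It is maintained in E. coli as a high-copy plasmid through a ColE1/pUC-type origin, with selection by ampicillin via the β-lactamase gene and its native promoter.

The expression unit is driven by the human CMV immediate early enhancer and promoter, followed by a chimeric β-globin/immunoglobulin intron that promotes efficient processing of the transcript. Downstream lies a partial UnaG coding sequence, annotated as a fragment, consistent with the "UnaG[1]" split half named in the title. UnaG is a green fluorescent protein from Japanese eel that needs bilirubin as a cofactor; the catalogue lists mouse as the insert species, which does not match this annotation. Going by the plasmid name, the fragment serves as an N-terminal tag joined through a linker (L32) to a cloning position flanked by two Esp3I sites, where a type IIS enzyme would allow seamless insertion of a protein of interest. These sites and the linker are not annotated in the feature table. An EMCV IRES then directs translation of EBFP2 from the same transcript, giving a blue marker for transfected cells that is independent of complementation. A second chimeric intron, a WPRE and the bGH polyadenylation signal complete the cassette. A T3 promoter, a short β-globin fragment and a rabbit β-globin poly(A) signal lie further downstream.

In use, a candidate partner cloned in frame would be co-expressed with a complementary UnaG fragment fusion, and green fluorescence would report interaction.
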