Features (pLannotate 1.2.2; 16 found; start..end, strand, type, name):
    155..532     +  enhancer       CMV enhancer: human cytomegalovirus immediate early enhancer
    534..733     +  promoter       CMV promoter: human cytomegalovirus (CMV) immediate early promoter
    872..1004    +  intron         chimeric intron: chimera between introns from human β-globin and immunoglobulin heavy chain genes
   1025..1282    +  CDS            UnaG (fragment): UnaG is a basic (constitutively fluorescent) green fluorescent protein published in 2013, derived from Anguilla japonica. It has low acid sensitivity. It requires the cofactor bilirubin for fluorescence.
   1414..2000    +  misc_feature   IRES2: internal ribosome entry site (IRES) of the encephalomyocarditis virus (EMCV)
   2001..2720    +  CDS            EBFP2: enhanced blue variant of GFP (Ai et al., 2007) mammalian codon-optimized
   2766..2898    +  intron         chimeric intron: chimera between introns from human β-globin and immunoglobulin heavy chain genes
   2907..3495    +  misc_feature   WPRE: woodchuck hepatitis virus posttranscriptional regulatory element
   3499..3515    +  misc_feature   MCS (fragment): pUC18/19 multiple cloning site
   3528..3639    +  polyA_signal   bGH poly(A) signal: bovine growth hormone polyadenylation signal
   3735..3753    -  promoter       T3 promoter: promoter for bacteriophage T3 RNA polymerase
   3812..3886    +  CDS            HBB (fragment): HBB_PONPY - Experimental evidence at transcript level: Swiss-Prot protein existence level 2. Involved in oxygen transport from the lung to the various peripheral tissues. From Pongo pygmaeus (Bornean orangutan).
   3957..4012    +  polyA_signal   β-globin poly(A) signal: rabbit β-globin polyadenylation signal (Gil and Proudfoot, 1987)
   4391..4979    -  rep_origin     ori: high-copy-number ColE1/pMB1/pBR322/pUC origin of replication
   5150..6010    -  CDS            AmpR: β-lactamase; bla; confers resistance to ampicillin, carbenicillin, and related antibiotics
   6011..6115    -  promoter       AmpR promoter: bla
>Addgene plasmid #129845 | pRDAX-342 N-Tag UnaG[1] L32 {Esp3I(2x)} EBPF2 | depositor full sequence | sequence record 249223 | Full Sequence
GCCTGCCTCCAGGCCTCAATATTGGCCATTAGCCATATTATTCATTGGTTATATAGCATAAATCAATATT
GGCTATTGGCCATTGCATACGTTGTATCTATATCATAATATGTACATTTATATTGGCTCATGTCCAATAT
GACCGCCATGTTGGCATTGATTATTGACTAGTTATTAATAGTAATCAATTACGGGGTCATTAGTTCATAG
CCCATATATGGAGTTCCGCGTTACATAACTTACGGTAAATGGCCCGCCTGGCTGACCGCCCAACGACCCC
CGCCCATTGACGTCAATAATGACGTATGTTCCCATAGTAACGCCAATAGGGACTTTCCATTGACGTCAAT
GGGTGGAGTATTTACGGTAAACTGCCCACTTGGCAGTACATCAAGTGTATCATATGCCAAGTCCGCCCCC
TATTGACGTCAATGACGGTAAATGGCCCGCCTGGCATTATGCCCAGTACATGACCTTACGGGACTTTCCT
ACTTGGCAGTACATCTACGTATTAGTCATCGCTATTACCATGGTGATGCGGTTTTGGCAGTACACCAATG
GGCGTGGATAGCGGTTTGACTCACGGGGATTTCCAAGTCTCCACCCCATTGACGTCAATGGGAGTTTGTT
TTGGCACCAAAATCAACGGGACTTTCCAAAATGTCGTAATAACCCCGCCCCGTTGACGCAAATGGGCGGT
AGGCGTGTACGGTGGGAGGTCTATATAAGCAGAGCTCGTTTAGTGAACCGTCAGATCACTAGAAGCTTTA
TTGCGGTAGTTTATCACAGTTAAATTGCTAACGCAGTCAGTGCTTCTGACACAACAGTCTCGAACTTAAG
CTGCAGAAGTTGGTCGTGAGGCACTGGGCAGGTAAGTATCAAGGTTACAAGACAGGTTTAAGGAGACCAA
TAGAAACTGGGCTTGTCGAGACAGAGAAGACTCTTGCGTTTCTGATAGGCACCTATTGGTCTTACTGACA
TCCACTTTGCCTTTCTCTCCACAGGTGTCCACTCCCAGGCCACCATGGTCGAAAAGTTCGTGGGCACATG
GAAGATTGCCGATAGCCACAACTTCGGCGAATACCTCAAAGCTATAGGGGCACCAAAAGAGCTTAGCGAT
GGTGGAGATGCGACAACTCCCACACTGTACATTAGCCAGAAAGACGGAGACAAGATGACTGTCAAGATCG
AGAATGGGCCTCCCACCTTTCTGGACACACAGGTTAAGTTCAAACTGGGTGAGGAGTTTGACGAGTTTCC
CAGTGATCGCAGGAAAGACGTGGGTGGCGGAGGGAGCGAAGGCGGCGGATCCGGAGGGCCTGGCTCTGGC
GGAGAGGGGAGCGCTGGAGGCGGGTCAGCCGGTGGTGGGAGTCGAGACGCCGAGGCACGCCGTCTCCTAA
GAATTCAGATCCGCCCCTCTCCCTCCCCCCCCCCTAACGTTACTGGCCGAAGCCGCTTGGAATAAGGCCG
GTGTGCGTTTGTCTATATGTTATTTTCCACCATATTGCCGTCTTTTGGCAATGTGAGGGCCCGGAAACCT
GGCCCTGTCTTCTTGACGAGCATTCCTAGGGGTCTTTCCCCTCTCGCCAAAGGAATGCAAGGTCTGTTGA
ATGTCGTGAAGGAAGCAGTTCCTCTGGTAGCTTCTTGAAGACAAACAACGTCTGTAGCGACCCTTTGCAG
GCAGCGGAACCCCCCACCTGGCGACAGGTGCCTCTGCGGCCAAAAGCCACGTGTATAAGATACACCTGCA
AAGGCGGCACAACCCCAGTGCCACGTTGTGAGTTGGATAGTTGTGGAAAGAGTCAAATGGCTCTCCTCAA
GCGTATTCAACAAGGGGCTGAAGGATGCCCAGAAGGTACCCCATTGTATGGGATCTGATCTGGGGCCTCG
GTACACATGCTTTACATGTGTTTAGTCGAGGTTAAAAAAACGTCTAGGCCCCCCGAACCACGGGGACGTG
GTTTTCCTTTGAAAAACACGATGATAATATGGCCACAACCATGGTGAGCAAGGGCGAGGAGCTGTTCACC
GGGGTGGTGCCCATCCTGGTCGAGCTGGACGGCGACGTAAACGGCCACAAGTTCAGCGTGAGGGGCGAGG
GCGAGGGCGATGCCACCAACGGCAAGCTGACCCTGAAGTTCATCTGCACCACCGGCAAGCTGCCCGTGCC
CTGGCCCACCCTCGTGACCACCCTGAGCCACGGCGTGCAGTGCTTCGCCCGCTACCCCGACCACATGAAG
CAGCACGACTTCTTCAAGTCCGCCATGCCCGAAGGCTACGTCCAGGAGCGCACCATCTTCTTCAAGGACG
ACGGCACCTACAAGACCCGCGCCGAGGTGAAGTTCGAGGGCGACACCCTGGTGAACCGCATCGAGCTGAA
GGGCGTCGACTTCAAGGAGGACGGCAACATCCTGGGGCACAAGCTGGAGTACAACTTCAACAGCCACAAC
ATCTATATCATGGCCGTCAAGCAGAAGAACGGCATCAAGGTGAACTTCAAGATCCGCCACAACGTGGAGG
ACGGCAGCGTGCAGCTCGCCGACCACTACCAGCAGAACACCCCCATCGGCGACGGCCCCGTGCTGCTGCC
CGACAGCCACTACCTGAGCACCCAGTCCGTGCTGAGCAAAGACCCCAACGAGAAGCGCGATCACATGGTC
CTGCTGGAGTTCCGCACCGCCGCCGGGATCACTCTCGGCATGGACGAGCTGTACAAGTAAACCGGTGCTC
GAGGTACCGATGAATAGCTAAGGTCGAGGCCGCAGGTAAGTATCAAGGTTACAAGACAGGTTTAAGGAGA
CCAATAGAAACTGGGCTTGTCGAGACAGAGAAGACTCTTGCGTTTCTGATAGGCACCTATTGGTCTTACT
GACATCCACTTTGCCTTTCTCTCCACAGGTGTCGACAATCAACCTCTGGATTACAAAATTTGTGAAAGAT
TGACTGGTATTCTTAACTATGTTGCTCCTTTTACGCTATGTGGATACGCTGCTTTAATGCCTTTGTATCA
TGCTATTGCTTCCCGTATGGCTTTCATTTTCTCCTCCTTGTATAAATCCTGGTTGCTGTCTCTTTATGAG
GAGTTGTGGCCCGTTGTCAGGCAACGTGGCGTGGTGTGCACTGTGTTTGCTGACGCAACCCCCACTGGTT
GGGGCATTGCCACCACCTGTCAGCTCCTTTCCGGGACTTTCGCTTTCCCCCTCCCTATTGCCACGGCGGA
ACTCATCGCCGCCTGCCTTGCCCGCTGCTGGACAGGGGCTCGGCTGTTGGGCACTGACAATTCCGTGGTG
TTGTCGGGGAAGCTGACGTCCTTTCCATGGCTGCTCGCCTGTGTTGCCACCTGGATTCTGCGCGGGACGT
CCTTCTGCTACGTCCCTTCGGCCCTCAATCCAGCGGACCTTCCTTCCCGCGGCCTGCTGCCGGCTCTGCG
GCCTCTTCCGCGTCTTCGCCTTCGCCCTCAGACGAGTCGGATCTCCCTTTGGGCCGCCTCCCCGCCTGGA
ATTCGAGCTCGGTACGATCAGCCTCGACTGTGCCTTCTAGTTGCCAGCCATCTGTTGTTTGCCCCTCCCC
CGTGCCTTCCTTGACCCTGGAAGGTGCCACTCCCACTGTCCTTTCCTAATAAAATGAGGAAATTGCATCG
CATTGTCTGAGTAGGTGTCATTCTATTCTGGGGGGTGGGGTGGGGCAGGACAGCAAGGGGGAGGATTGGG
AAGACAATAGCCCAGCTTTTGTTCCCTTTAGTGAGGGTTAATTGCGCGCTTGGCGTAATCATGGTCATAG
CTGTTTCCTGTGTGAAATTGTTATCCGCTAATTCACTCCTCAGGTGCAGGCTGCCTATCAGAAGGTGGTG
GCTGGTGTGGCCAATGCCCTGGCTCACAAATACCACTGAGATCTTTTTCCCTCTGCCAAAAATTATGGGG
ACATCATGAAGCCCCTTGAGCATCTGACTTCTGGCTAATAAAGGAAATTTATTTTCATTGCAATAGTGTG
TTGGAATTTTTTGTGTCTCTCACTCGGAAGGACATATGGGAGGGCAAATCATTTAAAACATCAGAATGAG
TATTTGGTTTAGAGTTTGGCAACATATGCCCATATGCTGGCTGCCATGAACAAAGGTTGGCTATAAAGAG
GTCATCAGTATATGAAACAGCCCCCTGCTGTCCATTCCTTATTCCATAGAAAAGCCTTGACTTGAGGTTA
GATTTTTTTTATATTTTGTTTTGTGTTATTTTTTTCTTTAACATCCCTAAAATTTTCCTTACATGTTTTA
CTAGCCAGATTTTTCCTCCTCTCCTGACTACTCCCAGTCATAGCTGTCCCTCTTCTCTTATGGAGATCGG
CCGGCCGCCGGCGTCGACGCGCGCGGCCGCGGCGCGCCGTTGCTGGCGTTTTTCCATAGGCTCCGCCCCC
CTGACGAGCATCACAAAAATCGACGCTCAAGTCAGAGGTGGCGAAACCCGACAGGACTATAAAGATACCA
GGCGTTTCCCCCTGGAAGCTCCCTCGTGCGCTCTCCTGTTCCGACCCTGCCGCTTACCGGATACCTGTCC
GCCTTTCTCCCTTCGGGAAGCGTGGCGCTTTCTCATAGCTCACGCTGTAGGTATCTCAGTTCGGTGTAGG
TCGTTCGCTCCAAGCTGGGCTGTGTGCACGAACCCCCCGTTCAGCCCGACCGCTGCGCCTTATCCGGTAA
CTATCGTCTTGAGTCCAACCCGGTAAGACACGACTTATCGCCACTGGCAGCAGCCACTGGTAACAGGATT
AGCAGAGCGAGGTATGTAGGCGGTGCTACAGAGTTCTTGAAGTGGTGGCCTAACTACGGCTACACTAGAA
GAACAGTATTTGGTATCTGCGCTCTGCTGAAGCCAGTTACCTTCGGAAAAAGAGTTGGTAGCTCTTGATC
CGGCAAACAAACCACCGCTGGTAGCGGTGGTTTTTTTGTTTGCAAGCAGCAGATTACGCGCAGAAAAAAA
GGATCTCAAGAAGATCCTTTGATCTTTTCTACGGGGTCTGACGCTCAGTGGAACGAAAACTCACGTTAAG
GGATTTTGGTCATGAGATTATCAAAAAGGATCTTCACCTAGATCCTTTTAAATTAAAAATGAAGTTTTAA
ATCAATCTAAAGTATATATGAGTAAACTTGGTCTGACAGTTACCAATGCTTAATCAGTGAGGCACCTATC
TCAGCGATCTGTCTATTTCGTTCATCCATAGTTGCCTGACTCCCCGTCGTGTAGATAACTACGATACGGG
AGGGCTTACCATCTGGCCCCAGTGCTGCAATGATACCGCGAGACCCACGCTCACCGGCTCCAGATTTATC
AGCAATAAACCAGCCAGCCGGAAGGGCCGAGCGCAGAAGTGGTCCTGCAACTTTATCCGCCTCCATCCAG
TCTATTAATTGTTGCCGGGAAGCTAGAGTAAGTAGTTCGCCAGTTAATAGTTTGCGCAACGTTGTTGCCA
TTGCTACAGGCATCGTGGTGTCACGCTCGTCGTTTGGTATGGCTTCATTCAGCTCCGGTTCCCAACGATC
AAGGCGAGTTACATGATCCCCCATGTTGTGCAAAAAAGCGGTTAGCTCCTTCGGTCCTCCGATCGTTGTC
AGAAGTAAGTTGGCCGCAGTGTTATCACTCATGGTTATGGCAGCACTGCATAATTCTCTTACTGTCATGC
CATCCGTAAGATGCTTTTCTGTGACTGGTGAGTACTCAACCAAGTCATTCTGAGAATAGTGTATGCGGCG
ACCGAGTTGCTCTTGCCCGGCGTCAATACGGGATAATACCGCGCCACATAGCAGAACTTTAAAAGTGCTC
ATCATTGGAAAACGTTCTTCGGGGCGAAAACTCTCAAGGATCTTACCGCTGTTGAGATCCAGTTCGATGT
AACCCACTCGTGCACCCAACTGATCTTCAGCATCTTTTACTTTCACCAGCGTTTCTGGGTGAGCAAAAAC
AGGAAGGCAAAATGCCGCAAAAAAGGGAATAAGGGCGACACGGAAATGTTGAATACTCATACTCTTCCTT
TTTCAATATTATTGAAGCATTTATCAGGGTTATTGTCTCATGAGCGGATACATATTTGAATGTATTTAGA
AAAATAAACAAATAGGGGTTCCGCGCACATTTCCCCGAAAAGTGCCACCTGACGTCTAAGAAACCATTAT
TATCATGACATTAACCTATAAAAATAGGCGTATCACGAGGCCCTTTCGTCTACGCGCGCGCCGGCGGCGC
GCCGTCGACGGCCGGCCGCGGCCGC
